Addgene plasmid #204636: CMV-AsCas12f-v4.1
Purpose: Expression of AsCas12f v4.1 in mammalian cells
Depositing lab: Weixin Tang. Depositing organization: University of Chicago. Publication: An engineered hypercompact CRISPR-Cas12f system with boosted gene-editing activity. Wu T, Liu C, Zou S, Lyu R, Yang B, Yan H, Zhao M, Tang W. Nat Chem Biol. 2023 Jul 3. doi: 10.1038/s41589-023-01380-9. PubMed 37400536.
Backbone
  Vector backbone: de novo assembled
  Vector type: Mammalian Expression
Growth in bacteria
  Bacterial resistance: Ampicillin, 100 μg/mL
  Growth temperature: 37°C
  Growth strain: DH5alpha
  Copy number: High Copy
Gene/Insert
  Gene/Insert name: AsCas12f-v4.1 (alt name: Cas12U3)
  Species: Synthetic
  Mutation: D169K, N199K, N328G, D364R
  Promoter: CMV
  Tag / fusion protein: NLS (N terminal on insert); NLS (C terminal on insert)
  Cloning method: Unknown
  Sequencing primers: 5′ CMV Forward; 3′ BGH Reverse
Terms and licenses: Academic/Nonprofit Terms; Industry Terms: Not Available to Industry
How to cite: CMV-AsCas12f-v4.1 was a gift from Weixin Tang (Addgene plasmid # 204636 ; http://n2t.net/addgene:204636 ; RRID:Addgene_204636)
