[The description below was written by a language model from this plasmid's Addgene catalogue record and pLannotate feature annotations shown in this document.]
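Description:
CMV-AsCas12f-v4.1 is a 4,776 nt mammalian expression plasmid, described as assembled de novo rather than built on a named commercial backbone, that drives production of an engineered variant of the hypercompact CRISPR nuclease AsCas12f (also listed as Cas12U3). It is propagated in E. coli as a high-copy plasmid through a ColE1/pUC-type origin and selected with ampicillin via the β-lactamase gene and its native promoter. No mammalian selection marker is annotated, so the plasmid appears suited to transient expression. The short fragments of bom, SV40 promoter, pBluescript MCS, lacI and the lac promoter/operator/CAP site appear to be leftover backbone sequence rather than functional parts of the design.

The expression cassette consists of the human cytomegalovirus immediate early enhancer and promoter, followed by a T7 promoter that could support in vitro transcription, and ends in the bovine growth hormone polyadenylation signal. The automated annotation does not label the coding sequence itself, but the unannotated interval between the T7 promoter and the bGH signal is where the insert would be expected to lie. According to the catalogue entry, this synthetic open reading frame encodes AsCas12f carrying four substitutions (D169K, N199K, N328G and D364R) that define the v4.1 variant, flanked by nuclear localization signals at both the N and C termini to direct the nuclease to the nucleus. No guide RNA cassette is annotated, so the guide presumably has to be supplied from a separate construct. The plasmid is intended for expressing this activity-enhanced miniature Cas12f in mammalian cells for gene-editing experiments.
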