Features (pLannotate 1.2.2; 14 found; start..end, strand, type, name):
     59..919     -  CDS            AmpR: β-lactamase; bla; confers resistance to ampicillin, carbenicillin, and related antibiotics
    920..1024    -  promoter       AmpR promoter: bla
   1095..1139    -  misc_feature   bom (fragment): basis of mobility region from pBR322
   1294..1673    +  enhancer       CMV enhancer: human cytomegalovirus immediate early enhancer
   1674..1877    +  promoter       CMV promoter: human cytomegalovirus (CMV) immediate early promoter
   1919..1937    +  promoter       T7 promoter: promoter for bacteriophage T7 RNA polymerase
   3379..3603    +  polyA_signal   bGH poly(A) signal: bovine growth hormone polyadenylation signal
   3607..3628    +  promoter       SV40 promoter (fragment): SV40 enhancer and early promoter
   3633..3649    +  misc_feature   MCS (fragment): pBluescript multiple cloning site
   3698..3714    -  protein_bind   lac operator: The lac repressor binds to the lac operator to inhibit transcription in E. coli. This inhibition can be relieved by adding lactose or isopropyl-β-D-thiogalactopyranoside (IPTG). lac repressor encoded by lacI
   3722..3752    -  promoter       lac promoter: promoter for the E. coli lac operon
   3767..3788    -  protein_bind   CAP binding site: CAP binding activates transcription in the presence of cAMP. E. coli catabolite activator protein
   3801..3893    -  CDS            lacI (fragment): lac repressor; lacI; The lac repressor binds to the lac operator to inhibit transcription in E. coli. This inhibition can be relieved by adding lactose or isopropyl-β-D-thiogalactopyranoside (IPTG).
   4076..4664    -  rep_origin     ori: high-copy-number ColE1/pMB1/pBR322/pUC origin of replication
>Addgene plasmid #204636 | CMV-AsCas12f-v4.1 | addgene full sequence | sequence record 403528 | Addgene NGS Result
ATTAAAAATGAAGTTTTAAATCAATCTAAAGTATATATGAGTAAACTTGGTCTGACAGTTACCAATGCTT
AATCAGTGAGGCACCTATCTCAGCGATCTGTCTATTTCGTTCATCCATAGTTGCCTGACTCCCCGTCGTG
TAGATAACTACGATACGGGAGGGCTTACCATCTGGCCCCAGTGCTGCAATGATACCGCGGCTACCACGCT
CACCGGCTCCAGATTTATCAGCAATAAACCAGCCAGCCGGAAGGGCCGAGCGCAGAAGTGGTCCTGCAAC
TTTATCCGCCTCCATCCAGTCTATTAATTGTTGCCGGGAAGCTAGAGTAAGTAGTTCGCCAGTTAATAGT
TTGCGCAACGTTGTTGCCATTGCTACAGGCATCGTGGTGTCACGCTCGTCGTTTGGTATGGCTTCATTCA
GCTCCGGTTCCCAACGATCAAGGCGAGTTACATGATCCCCCATGTTGTGCAAAAAAGCGGTTAGCTCCTT
CGGTCCTCCGATCGTTGTCAGAAGTAAGTTGGCCGCAGTGTTATCACTCATGGTTATGGCAGCACTGCAT
AATTCTCTTACTGTCATGCCATCCGTAAGATGCTTTTCTGTGACTGGTGAGTACTCAACCAAGTCATTCT
GAGAATAGTGTATGCGGCGACCGAGTTGCTCTTGCCCGGCGTCAATACGGGATAATACCGCGCCACATAG
CAGAACTTTAAAAGTGCTCATCATTGGAAAACGTTCTTCGGGGCGAAAACTCTCAAGGATCTTACCGCTG
TTGAGATCCAGTTCGATGTAACCCACTCGTGCACCCAACTGATCTTCAGCATCTTTTACTTTCACCAGCG
TTTCTGGGTGAGCAAAAACAGGAAGGCAAAATGCCGCAAAAAAGGGAATAAGGGCGACACGGAAATGTTG
AATACTCATACTCTTCCTTTTTCAATATTATTGAAGCATTTATCAGGGTTATTGTCTCATGAGCGGATAC
ATATTTGAATGTATTTAGAAAAATAAACAAATAGGGGTTCCGCGCACATTTCCCCGAAAAGTGCCACCTG
ACGTCGACGGATCGGGAGATCGATCTCCCGATCCCCTAGGGTCGACTCTCAGTACAATCTGCTCTGATGC
CGCATAGTTAAGCCAGTATCTGCTCCCTGCTTGTGTGTTGGAGGTCGCTGAGTAGTGCGCGAGCAAAATT
TAAGCTACAACAAGGCAAGGCTTGACCGACAATTGCATGAAGAATCTGCTTAGGGTTAGGCGTTTTGCGC
TGCTTCGCGATGTACGGGCCAGATATACGCGTTGACATTGATTATTGACTAGTTATTAATAGTAATCAAT
TACGGGGTCATTAGTTCATAGCCCATATATGGAGTTCCGCGTTACATAACTTACGGTAAATGGCCCGCCT
GGCTGACCGCCCAACGACCCCCGCCCATTGACGTCAATAATGACGTATGTTCCCATAGTAACGCCAATAG
GGACTTTCCATTGACGTCAATGGGTGGAGTATTTACGGTAAACTGCCCACTTGGCAGTACATCAAGTGTA
TCATATGCCAAGTACGCCCCCTATTGACGTCAATGACGGTAAATGGCCCGCCTGGCATTATGCCCAGTAC
ATGACCTTATGGGACTTTCCTACTTGGCAGTACATCTACGTATTAGTCATCGCTATTACCATGGTGATGC
GGTTTTGGCAGTACATCAATGGGCGTGGATAGCGGTTTGACTCACGGGGATTTCCAAGTCTCCACCCCAT
TGACGTCAATGGGAGTTTGTTTTGGCACCAAAATCAACGGGACTTTCCAAAATGTCGTAACAACTCCGCC
CCATTGACGCAAATGGGCGGTAGGCGTGTACGGTGGGAGGTCTATATAAGCAGAGCTGGTTTAGTGAACC
GTCAGATCCGCTAGAGATCCGCGGCCGCTAATACGACTCACTATAGGGAGAGCCGCCACCATGAAACGGA
CAGCCGACGGAAGCGAGTTCGAGTCACCAAAGAAGAAGCGGAAAGTCATGATCAAGGTGTACAGATACGA
GATCGTGAAGCCCCTGGACCTGGATTGGAAGGAATTCGGCACCATCCTGAGACAGCTGCAACAAGAAACC
AGATTCGCCCTGAACAAGGCCACACAGCTGGCCTGGGAGTGGATGGGCTTCAGCAGCGACTACAAGGACA
ACCATGGCGAGTACCCTAAGAGCAAGGACATCCTGGGCTACACCAATGTGCACGGCTACGCCTACCACAC
AATCAAAACAAAGGCCTACAGACTGAACAGCGGCAATCTGTCCCAGACCATCAAGCGGGCAACCGACCGG
TTTAAGGCTTATCAGAAAGAAATCCTGCGGGGCGACATGTCCATCCCCAGCTACAAGCGGGACATTCCTC
TGGACCTGATCAAGGAGAACATCTCTGTGAACAGAATGAACCACGGCGATTACATCGCCAGCCTGAGCCT
GCTGAGCAACCCCGCCAAGCAGGAGATGAACGTGAAGCGGAAGATCAGCGTGATCATCATAGTTCGGGGT
GCTGGAAAGACCATCATGGACAGAATCCTCAGCGGCGAATACCAGGTGTCCGCCTCTCAGATCATCCACG
ACAAGAGAAAGAAGAAATGGTACCTGAATATTTCTTATGATTTCGAGCCTCAGACAAGAGTGCTGGATCT
CAACAAGATTATGGGCATCGACCTGGGCGTGGCCGTGGCTGTGTACATGGCTTTTCAGCACACCCCTGCC
AGATACAAGCTGGAAGGCGGAGAGATCGAGAACTTCCGTAGGCAGGTCGAGTCCCGCAGAATCAGCATGC
TGCGGCAGGGCAAGTACGCCGGCGGCGCCAGAGGAGGCCACGGCAGAGATAAGCGGATCAAGCCTATCGA
GCAGCTGAGAGATAAGATCGCTAACTTCAGAGACACCACCAACCACAGATACAGCCGGTACATCGTCGAC
ATGGCCATCAAGGAGGGCTGCGGCACAATCCAGATGGAAGATCTGACCGGCATCAGAGATATTGGATCTA
GATTCCTGCAGAACTGGACCTACTACGACCTGCAGCAGAAGATCATCTACAAAGCCGAGGAAGCCGGCAT
CAAAGTGATCAAAATTAGACCTCAATACACAAGCCAGCGGTGCAGCGAGTGCGGCAACATCGACAGCGGA
AATAGAATCGGCCAGGCCATCTTCAAGTGCAGAGCGTGTGGATATGAGGCCAATGCCGACTACAACGCCG
CCCGCAACATCGCTATCCCAAACATCGACAAGATCATCGCCGAAAGCATCAAAAAAAGAACCGCCGACGG
CAGCGAATTCGAGCCCAAGAAGAAGAGGAAAGTCTAACCGGTCATCATCACCATCACCATTGAGTTTAAA
CCCGCTGATCAGCCTCGACTGTGCCTTCTAGTTGCCAGCCATCTGTTGTTTGCCCCTCCCCCGTGCCTTC
CTTGACCCTGGAAGGTGCCACTCCCACTGTCCTTTCCTAATAAAATGAGGAAATTGCATCGCATTGTCTG
AGTAGGTGTCATTCTATTCTGGGGGGTGGGGTGGGGCAGGACAGCAAGGGGGAGGATTGGGAAGACAATA
GCAGGCATGCTGGGGATGCGGTGGGCTCTATGGCTTCTGAGGCGGAAAGAACCAGCTGGGGCTCGATACC
GTCGACCTCTAGCTAGAGCTTGGCGTAATCATGGTCATAGCTGTTTCCTGTGTGAAATTGTTATCCGCTC
ACAATTCCACACAACATACGAGCCGGAAGCATAAAGTGTAAAGCCTAGGGTGCCTAATGAGTGAGCTAAC
TCACATTAATTGCGTTGCGCTCACTGCCCGCTTTCCAGTCGGGAAACCTGTCGTGCCAGCTGCATTAATG
AATCGGCCAACGCGCGGGGAGAGGCGGTTTGCGTATTGGGCGCTCTTCCGCTTCCTCGCTCACTGACTCG
CTGCGCTCGGTCGTTCGGCTGCGGCGAGCGGTATCAGCTCACTCAAAGGCGGTAATACGGTTATCCACAG
AATCAGGGGATAACGCAGGAAAGAACATGTGAGCAAAAGGCCAGCAAAAGGCCAGGAACCGTAAAAAGGC
CGCGTTGCTGGCGTTTTTCCATAGGCTCCGCCCCCCTGACGAGCATCACAAAAATCGACGCTCAAGTCAG
AGGTGGCGAAACCCGACAGGACTATAAAGATACCAGGCGTTTCCCCCTGGAAGCTCCCTCGTGCGCTCTC
CTGTTCCGACCCTGCCGCTTACCGGATACCTGTCCGCCTTTCTCCCTTCGGGAAGCGTGGCGCTTTCTCA
TAGCTCACGCTGTAGGTATCTCAGTTCGGTGTAGGTCGTTCGCTCCAAGCTGGGCTGTGTGCACGAACCC
CCCGTTCAGCCCGACCGCTGCGCCTTATCCGGTAACTATCGTCTTGAGTCCAACCCGGTAAGACACGACT
TATCGCCACTGGCAGCAGCCACTGGTAACAGGATTAGCAGAGCGAGGTATGTAGGCGGTGCTACAGAGTT
CTTGAAGTGGTGGCCTAACTACGGCTACACTAGAAGAACAGTATTTGGTATCTGCGCTCTGCTGAAGCCA
GTTACCTTCGGAAAAAGAGTTGGTAGCTCTTGATCCGGCAAACAAACCACCGCTGGTAGCGGTGGTTTTT
TTGTTTGCAAGCAGCAGATTACGCGCAGAAAAAAAGGATCTCAAGAAGATCCTTTGATCTTTTCTACGGG
GTCTGACACTCAGTGGAACGAAAACTCACGTTAAGGGATTTTGGTCATGAGATTATCAAAAAGGATCTTC
ACCTAGATCCTTTTAA
